>Addgene plasmid #197640 | pCDNA3-hTLR4-VenusFlag | addgene full sequence | sequence record 391702 | Addgene NGS Result
GACGGATCGGGAGATCTCCCGATCCCCTATGGTGCACTCTCAGTACAATCTGCTCTGATGCCGCATAGTT
AAGCCAGTATCTGCTCCCTGCTTGTGTGTTGGAGGTCGCTGAGTAGTGCGCGAGCAAAATTTAAGCTACA
ACAAGGCAAGGCTTGACCGACAATTGCATGAAGAATCTGCTTAGGGTTAGGCGTTTTGCGCTGCTTCGCG
ATGTACGGGCCAGATATACGCGTTGACATTGATTATTGACTAGTTATTAATAGTAATCAATTACGGGGTC
ATTAGTTCATAGCCCATATATGGAGTTCCGCGTTACATAACTTACGGTAAATGGCCCGCCTGGCTGACCG
CCCAACGACCCCCGCCCATTGACGTCAATAATGACGTATGTTCCCATAGTAACGCCAATAGGGACTTTCC
ATTGACGTCAATGGGTGGAGTATTTACGGTAAACTGCCCACTTGGCAGTACATCAAGTGTATCATATGCC
AAGTACGCCCCCTATTGACGTCAATGACGGTAAATGGCCCGCCTGGCATTATGCCCAGTACATGACCTTA
TGGGACTTTCCTACTTGGCAGTACATCTACGTATTAGTCATCGCTATTACCATGGTGATGCGGTTTTGGC
AGTACATCAATGGGCGTGGATAGCGGTTTGACTCACGGGGATTTCCAAGTCTCCACCCCATTGACGTCAA
TGGGAGTTTGTTTTGGCACCAAAATCAACGGGACTTTCCAAAATGTCGTAACAACTCCGCCCCATTGACG
CAAATGGGCGGTAGGCGTGTACGGTGGGAGGTCTATATAAGCAGAGCTCTCTGGCTAACTAGAGAACCCA
CTGCTTACTGGCTTATCGAAATTAATACGACTCACTATAGGGAGACCCAAGCTTGCTAGTTAAGCTAGCA
ACAAGTTTGTACAAAAAAGCAGGCTCCACCATGATGTCTGCCTCGCGCCTGGCTGGGACTCTGATCCCAG
CCATGGCCTTCCTCTCCTGCGTGAGACCAGAAAGCTGGGAGCCCTGCGTGGAGGTGGTTCCTAATATTAC
TTATCAATGCATGGAGCTGAATTTCTACAAAATCCCCGACAACCTCCCCTTCTCAACCAAGAACCTGGAC
CTGAGCTTTAATCCCCTGAGGCATTTAGGCAGCTATAGCTTCTTCAGTTTCCCAGAACTGCAGGTGCTGG
ATTTATCCAGGTGTGAAATCCAGACAATTGAAGATGGGGCATATCAGAGCCTAAGCCACCTCTCTACCTT
AATATTGACAGGAAACCCCATCCAGAGTTTAGCCCTGGGAGCCTTTTCTGGACTATCAAGTTTACAGAAG
CTGGTGGCTGTGGAGACAAATCTAGCATCTCTAGAGAACTTCCCCATTGGACATCTCAAAACTTTGAAAG
AACTTAATGTGGCTCACAATCTTATCCAATCTTTCAAATTACCTGAGTATTTTTCTAATCTGACCAATCT
AGAGCACTTGGACCTTTCCAGCAACAAGATTCAAAGTATTTATTGCACAGACTTGCGGGTTCTACATCAA
ATGCCCCTACTCAATCTCTCTTTAGACCTGTCCCTGAACCCTATGAACTTTATCCAACCAGGTGCATTTA
AAGAAATTAGGCTTCATAAGCTGACTTTAAGAAATAATTTTGATAGTTTAAATGTAATGAAAACTTGTAT
TCAAGGTCTGGCTGGTTTAGAAGTCCATCGTTTGGTTCTGGGAGAATTTAGAAATGAAGGAAACTTGGAA
AAGTTTGACAAATCTGCTCTAGAGGGCCTGTGCAATTTGACCATTGAAGAATTCCGATTAGCATACTTAG
ACTACTACCTCGATGATATTATTGACTTATTTAATTGTTTGACAAATGTTTCTTCATTTTCCCTGGTGAG
TGTGACTATTGAAAGGGTAAAAGACTTTTCTTATAATTTCGGATGGCAACATTTAGAATTAGTTAACTGT
AAATTTGGACAGTTTCCCACATTGAAACTCAAATCTCTCAAAAGGCTTACTTTCACTTCCAACAAAGGTG
GGAATGCTTTTTCAGAAGTTGATCTACCAAGCCTTGAGTTTCTAGATCTCAGTAGAAATGGCTTGAGTTT
CAAAGGTTGCTGTTCTCAAAGTGATTTTGGGACAACCAGCCTAAAGTATTTAGATCTGAGCTTCAATGGT
GTTATTACCATGAGTTCAAACTTCTTGGGCTTAGAACAACTAGAACATCTGGATTTCCAGCATTCCAATT
TGAAACAAATGAGTGAGTTTTCAGTATTCCTATCACTCAGAAACCTCATTTACCTTGACATTTCTCATAC
TCACACCAGAGTTGCTTTCAATGGCATCTTCAATGGCTTGTCCAGTCTCGAAGTCTTGAAAATGGCTGGC
AATTCTTTCCAGGAAAACTTCCTTCCAGATATCTTCACAGAGCTGAGAAACTTGACCTTCCTGGACCTCT
CTCAGTGTCAACTGGAGCAGTTGTCTCCAACAGCATTTAACTCACTCTCCAGTCTTCAGGTACTAAATAT
GAGCCACAACAACTTCTTTTCATTGGATACGTTTCCTTATAAGTGTCTGAACTCCCTCCAGGTTCTTGAT
TACAGTCTCAATCACATAATGACTTCCAAAAAACAGGAACTACAGCATTTTCCAAGTAGTCTAGCTTTCT
TAAATCTTACTCAGAATGACTTTGCTTGTACTTGTGAACACCAGAGTTTCCTGCAATGGATCAAGGACCA
GAGGCAGCTCTTGGTGGAAGTTGAACGAATGGAATGTGCAACACCTTCAGATAAGCAGGGCATGCCTGTG
CTGAGTTTGAATATCACCTGTCAGATGAATAAGACCATCATTGGTGTGTCGGTCCTCAGTGTGCTTGTAG
TATCTGTTGTAGCAGTTCTGGTCTATAAGTTCTATTTTCACCTGATGCTTCTTGCTGGCTGCATAAAGTA
TGGTAGAGGTGAAAACATCTATGATGCCTTTGTTATCTACTCAAGCCAGGATGAGGACTGGGTAAGGAAT
GAGCTAGTAAAGAATTTAGAAGAAGGGGTGCCTCCATTTCAGCTCTGCCTTCACTACAGAGACTTTATTC
CCGGTGTGGCCATTGCTGCCAACATCATCCATGAAGGTTTCCATAAAAGCCGAAAGGTGATTGTTGTGGT
GTCCCAGCACTTCATCCAGAGCCGCTGGTGTATCTTTGAATATGAGATTGCTCAGACCTGGCAGTTTCTG
AGCAGTCGTGCTGGTATCATCTTCATTGTCCTGCAGAAGGTGGAGAAGACCCTGCTCAGGCAGCAGGTGG
AGCTGTACCGCCTTCTCAGCAGGAACACTTACCTGGAGTGGGAGGACAGTGTCCTGGGGCGGCACATCTT
CTGGAGACGACTCAGAAAAGCCCTGCTGGATGGTAAATCATGGAATCCAGAAGGAACAGTGGGTACAGGA
TGCAATTGGCAGGAAGCAACATCTATCTTGGACCCAGCTTTCTTGTACAAAGTGGTTGATCTCGAGGACT
ACAAGGACGACGATGACAAGGGAGGGGGTGGATCTGGAGGGGGTGGATCTATGGTGAGCAAGGGCGAGGA
GCTGTTCACCGGGGTGGTGCCCATCCTGGTCGAGCTGGACGGCGACGTAAACGGCCACAAGTTCAGCGTG
TCCGGCGAGGGCGAGGGCGATGCCACCTACGGCAAGCTGACCCTGAAGCTGATCTGCACCACCGGCAAGC
TGCCCGTGCCCTGGCCCACCCTCGTGACCACCCTGGGCTACGGCCTGCAGTGCTTCGCCCGCTACCCCGA
CCACATGAAGCAGCACGACTTCTTCAAGTCCGCCATGCCCGAAGGCTACGTCCAGGAGCGCACCATCTTC
TTCAAGGACGACGGCAACTACAAGACCCGCGCCGAGGTGAAGTTCGAGGGCGACACCCTGGTGAACCGCA
TCGAGCTGAAGGGCATCGACTTCAAGGAGGACGGCAACATCCTGGGGCACAAGCTGGAGTACAACTACAA
CAGCCACAACGTCTATATCACCGCCGACAAGCAGAAGAACGGCATCAAGGCCAACTTCAAGATCCGCCAC
AACATCGAGGACGGCGGCGTGCAGCTCGCCGACCACTACCAGCAGAACACCCCCATCGGCGACGGCCCCG
TGCTGCTGCCCGACAACCACTACCTGAGCTACCAGTCCGCCCTGAGCAAAGACCCCAACGAGAAGCGCGA
TCACATGGTCCTGCTGGAGTTCGTGACCGCCGCCGGGATCACTCTCGGCATGGACGAGCTGTACAAGTAA
GGTACCGGTTAGTAATGAGTTTAAACGGGGGAGGCTAACTGAAACACGGAAGGAGACAATACCGGAAGGA
ACCCGCGCTATGACGGCAATAAAAAGACAGAATAAAACGCACGGGTGTTGGGTCGTTTGTTCATAAACGC
GGGGTTCGGTCCCAGGGCTGGCACTCTGTCGATACCCCACCGAGACCCCATTGGGGCCAATACGCCCGCG
TTTCTTCCTTTTCCCCACCCCACCCCCCAAGTTCGGGTGAAGGCCCAGGGCTCGCAGCCAACGTCGGGGC
GGCAGGCCCTGCCATAGCAGATCTGCGCAGCTGGGGCTCTAGGGGGTATCCCC
[124 nt withheld, positions 4604-4727]
C
[91 nt withheld, positions 4729-4819]
A
[49 nt withheld, positions 4821-4869]
CCTTTGACGTTGGAGTCCACGTTCTTT
[37 nt withheld, positions 4897-4933]
ACCCTATCTCGGTCTATTCTTTTGATTTATAAGGGATTTTGCCGATTTCGGCCTATTGGTTAAAAAATGA
GCTGATTTAACAAAAATTTAACGCGAATTAATTCTGTGGAATGTGTGTCAGTTAGGGTGTGGAAAGTCCC
CAGGCTCCCCAGCAGGCAGAAGTATGCAAAGCATGCATCTCAATTAGTCAGCAACCAGGTGTGGAAAGTC
CCCAGGCTCCCCAGCAGGCAGAAGTATGCAAAGCATGCATCTCAATTAGTCAGCAACCATAGTCCCGCCC
CTAACTCCGCCCATCCCGCCCCTAACTCCGCCCAGTTCCGCCCATTCTCCGCCCCATGGCTGACTAATTT
TTTTTATTTATGCAGAGGCCGAGGCCGCCTCTGCCTCTGAGCTATTCCAGAAGTAGTGAGGAGGCTTTTT
TGGAGGCCTAGGCTTTTGCAAAAAGCTCCCGGGAGCTTGTATATCCATTTTCGGATCTGATCAAGAGACA
GGATGAGGATCGTTTCGCATGATTGAACAAGATGGATTGCACGCAGGTTCTCCGGCCGCTTGGGTGGAGA
GGCTATTCGGCTATGACTGGGCACAACAGACAATCGGCTGCTCTGATGCCGCCGTGTTCCGGCTGTCAGC
GCAGGGGCGCCCGGTTCTTTTTGTCAAGACCGACCTGTCCGGTGCCCTGAATGAACTGCAGGACGAGGCA
GCGCGGCTATCGTGGCTGGCCACGACGGGCGTTCCTTGCGCAGCTGTGCTCGACGTTGTCACTGAAGCGG
GAAGGGACTGGCTGCTATTGGGCGAAGTGCCGGGGCAGGATCTCCTGTCATCTCACCTTGCTCCTGCCGA
GAAAGTATCCATCATGGCTGATGCAATGCGGCGGCTGCATACGCTTGATCCGGCTACCTGCCCATTCGAC
CACCAAGCGAAACATCGCATCGAGCGAGCACGTACTCGGATGGAAGCCGGTCTTGTCGATCAGGATGATC
TGGACGAAGAGCATCAGGGGCTCGCGCCAGCCGAACTGTTCGCCAGGCTCAAGGCGCGCATGCCCGACGG
CGAGGATCTCGTCGTGACCCATGGCGATGCCTGCTTGCCGAATATCATGGTGGAAAATGGCCGCTTTTCT
GGATTCATCGACTGTGGCCGGCTGGGTGTGGCGGACCGCTATCAGGACATAGCGTTGGCTACCCGTGATA
TTGCTGAAGAGCTTGGCGGCGAATGGGCTGACCGCTTCCTCGTGCTTTACGGTATCGCCGCTCCCGATTC
GCAGCGCATCGCCTTCTATCGCCTTCTTGACGAGTTCTTCTGAGCGGGACTCTGGGGTTCGCGAAATGAC
CGACCAAGCGACGCCCAACCTGCCATCACGAGATTTCGATTCCACCGCCGCCTTCTATGAAAGGTTGGGC
TTCGGAATCGTTTTCCGGGACGCCGGCTGGATGATCCTCCAGCGCGGGGATCTCATGCTGGAGTTCTTCG
CCCACCCCAACTTGTTTATTGCAGCTTATAATGGTTACAAATAAAGCAATAGCATCACAAATTTCACAAA
TAAAGCATTTTTTTCACTGCATTCTAGTTGTGGTTTGTCCAAACTCATCAATGTATCTTATCATGTCTGT
ATACCGTCGACCTCTAGCTAGAGCTTGGCGTAATCATGGTCATAGCTGTTTCCTGTGTGAAATTGTTATC
CGCTCACAATTCCACACAACATACGAGCCGGAAGCATAAAGTGTAAAGCCTGGGGTGCCTAATGAGTGAG
CTAACTCACATTAATTGCGTTGCGCTCACTGCCCGCTTTCCAGTCGGGAAACCTGTCGTGCCAGCTGCAT
TAATGAATCGGCCAACGCGCGGGGAGAGGCGGTTTGCGTATTGGGCGCTCTTCCGCTTCCTCGCTCACTG
ACTCGCTGCGCTCGGTCGTTCGGCTGCGGCGAGCGGTATCAGCTCACTCAAAGGCGGTAATACGGTTATC
CACAGAATCAGGGGATAACGCAGGAAAGAACATGTGAGCAAAAGGCCAGCAAAAGGCCAGGAACCGTAAA
AAGGCCGCGTTGCTGGCGTTTTTCCATAGGCTCCGCCCCCCTGACGAGCATCACAAAAATCGACGCTCAA
GTCAGAGGTGGCGAAACCCGACAGGACTATAAAGATACCAGGCGTTTCCCCCTGGAAGCTCCCTCGTGCG
CTCTCCTGTTCCGACCCTGCCGCTTACCGGATACCTGTCCGCCTTTCTCCCTTCGGGAAGCGTGGCGCTT
TCTCATAGCTCACGCTGTAGGTATCTCAGTTCGGTGTAGGTCGTTCGCTCCAAGCTGGGCTGTGTGCACG
AACCCCCCGTTCAGCCCGACCGCTGCGCCTTATCCGGTAACTATCGTCTTGAGTCCAACCCGGTAAGACA
CGACTTATCGCCACTGGCAGCAGCCACTGGTAACAGGATTAGCAGAGCGAGGTATGTAGGCGGTGCTACA
GAGTTCTTGAAGTGGTGGCCTAACTACGGCTACACTAGAAGAACAGTATTTGGTATCTGCGCTCTGCTGA
AGCCAGTTACCTTCGGAAAAAGAGTTGGTAGCTCTTGATCCGGCAAACAAACCACCGCTGGTAGCGGTGG
TTTTTTTGTTTGCAAGCAGCAGATTACGCGCAGAAAAAAAGGATCTCAAGAAGATCCTTTGATCTTTTCT
ACGGGGTCTGACGCTCAGTGGAACGAAAACTCACGTTAAGGGATTTTGGTCATGAGATTATCAAAAAGGA
TCTTCACCTAGATCCTTTTAAATTAAAAATGAAGTTTTAAATCAATCTAAAGTATATATGAGTAAACTTG
GTCTGACAGTTACCAATGCTTAATCAGTGAGGCACCTATCTCAGCGATCTGTCTATTTCGTTCATCCATA
GTTGCCTGACTCCCCGTCGTGTAGATAACTACGATACGGGAGGGCTTACCATCTGGCCCCAGTGCTGCAA
TGATACCGCGAGACCCACGCTCACCGGCTCCAGATTTATCAGCAATAAACCAGCCAGCCGGAAGGGCCGA
GCGCAGAAGTGGTCCTGCAACTTTATCCGCCTCCATCCAGTCTATTAATTGTTGCCGGGAAGCTAGAGTA
AGTAGTTCGCCAGTTAATAGTTTGCGCAACGTTGTTGCCATTGCTACAGGCATCGTGGTGTCACGCTCGT
CGTTTGGTATGGCTTCATTCAGCTCCGGTTCCCAACGATCAAGGCGAGTTACATGATCCCCCATGTTGTG
CAAAAAAGCGGTTAGCTCCTTCGGTCCTCCGATCGTTGTCAGAAGTAAGTTGGCCGCAGTGTTATCACTC
ATGGTTATGGCAGCACTGCATAATTCTCTTACTGTCATGCCATCCGTAAGATGCTTTTCTGTGACTGGTG
AGTACTCAACCAAGTCATTCTGAGAATAGTGTATGCGGCGACCGAGTTGCTCTTGCCCGGCGTCAATACG
GGATAATACCGCGCCACATAGCAGAACTTTAAAAGTGCTCATCATTGGAAAACGTTCTTCGGGGCGAAAA
CTCTCAAGGATCTTACCGCTGTTGAGATCCAGTTCGATGTAACCCACTCGTGCACCCAACTGATCTTCAG
CATCTTTTACTTTCACCAGCGTTTCTGGGTGAGCAAAAACAGGAAGGCAAAATGCCGCAAAAAAGGGAAT
AAGGGCGACACGGAAATGTTGAATACTCATACTCTTCCTTTTTCAATATTATTGAAGCATTTATCAGGGT
TATTGTCTCATGAGCGGATACATATTTGAATGTATTTAGAAAAATAAACAAATAGGGGTTCCGCGCACAT
TTCCCCGAAAAGTGCCACCTGACGTC
Features (pLannotate 1.2.2; 24 found; start..end, strand, type, name):
     28..80      -  misc_feature   bom (fragment): basis of mobility region from pBR322
    235..614     +  enhancer       CMV enhancer: human cytomegalovirus immediate early enhancer
    615..818     +  promoter       CMV promoter: human cytomegalovirus (CMV) immediate early promoter
    814..847     +  LTR            5' LTR (truncated) (fragment): truncated 5' long terminal repeat (LTR) from HIV-1
    863..881     +  promoter       T7 promoter: promoter for bacteriophage T7 RNA polymerase
    911..935     +  protein_bind   attB1: mutant version of attB; recombination site for the Gateway® BP reaction BP Clonase™
    941..3457    +  CDS            TLR4: TLR4_HUMAN - Experimental evidence at protein level: Swiss-Prot protein existence level 1. Cooperates with LY96 and CD14 to mediate the innate immune response to bacterial lipopolysaccharide (LPS) (PubMed:27022195). Acts via MYD88, TIRAP and TRAF6, leading to NF-kappa-B activation, cytokine secretion and the inflammatory response (PubMed:9237759, PubMed:10835634, PubMed:27022195,PubMed:21393102). Also involved in LPS-independent inflammatory responses triggered by free fatty acids, such as palmitate, and Ni(2+). Responses triggered by Ni(2+) require non-conserved histidines and are, therefore,
   3462..3486    -  protein_bind   attB2: mutant version of attB; recombination site for the Gateway® BP reaction BP Clonase™
   3500..3520    +  CDS            FLAG (fragment): FLAG® epitope tag, followed by an enterokinase cleavage site
   3551..4270    +  CDS            Venus: yellow fluorescent protein (YFP) with fast and efficient maturation (Nagai et al., 2002) mammalian codon-optimized
   4354..4402    +  polyA_signal   HSV TK poly(A) signal: herpes simplex virus thymidine kinase polyadenylation signal (Cole and Stacy, 1985)
   4493..4509    -  polyA_signal   bGH poly(A) signal (fragment): bovine growth hormone polyadenylation signal
   4604..5032    +  rep_origin     f1 ori (sequence partly withheld): f1 bacteriophage origin of replication; arrow indicates direction of (+) strand synthesis
   5046..5375    +  promoter       SV40 promoter: SV40 enhancer and early promoter
   5442..6233    +  CDS            neo: KKA2_KLEPN - Also known as kan, nptII. Experimental evidence at protein level: Swiss-Prot protein existence level 1. Resistance to kanamycin, neomycin, paromomycin, ribostamycin, butirosin and gentamicin B. From Klebsiella pneumoniae.
   6259..6417    +  CDS            ble (fragment): BLE_KLEPN - Experimental evidence at protein level: Swiss-Prot protein existence level 1. Binding protein with a strong affinity to the bleomycin family of antibiotics. Binds to CL990; an antimitotic-antibiotic compound. From Klebsiella pneumoniae.
   6412..6533    +  polyA_signal   SV40 poly(A) signal: SV40 polyadenylation signal
   6606..6622    -  protein_bind   lac operator: The lac repressor binds to the lac operator to inhibit transcription in E. coli. This inhibition can be relieved by adding lactose or isopropyl-β-D-thiogalactopyranoside (IPTG). lac repressor encoded by lacI
   6630..6660    -  promoter       lac promoter: promoter for the E. coli lac operon
   6675..6696    -  protein_bind   CAP binding site: CAP binding activates transcription in the presence of cAMP. E. coli catabolite activator protein
   6709..6801    -  CDS            lacI (fragment): lac repressor; lacI; The lac repressor binds to the lac operator to inhibit transcription in E. coli. This inhibition can be relieved by adding lactose or isopropyl-β-D-thiogalactopyranoside (IPTG).
   6984..7572    -  rep_origin     ori: high-copy-number ColE1/pMB1/pBR322/pUC origin of replication
   7743..8603    -  CDS            AmpR: β-lactamase; bla; confers resistance to ampicillin, carbenicillin, and related antibiotics
   8604..8708    -  promoter       AmpR promoter: bla
