[The description below was written by a language model from this plasmid's Addgene catalogue record and pLannotate feature annotations shown in this document.]
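Description:
pCDNA3-hTLR4-VenusFlag is a pcDNA3-based mammalian expression plasmid, about 8.7 kb in the sequenced record, that produces human Toll-like receptor 4 (TLR4, also called CD284 or TOLL) fused at its C terminus to a fluorescent and epitope tag. It is maintained in E. coli as a high-copy plasmid through a ColE1/pUC-type origin and selected with ampicillin via the β-lactamase gene. An f1 origin is also present. For selection in mammalian cells, the backbone carries a neomycin phosphotransferase gene driven by the SV40 enhancer/early promoter and terminated by an SV40 poly(A) signal, which would allow G418 selection of stable transfectants.

Expression of the fusion is driven by the human CMV immediate-early enhancer and promoter, with a T7 promoter just downstream of it. The TLR4 coding sequence was introduced by Gateway recombination and is therefore flanked by attB1 and attB2 sites. Reading through attB2, the annotation places a FLAG epitope (detected as a partial match) followed by the fast-maturing yellow fluorescent protein Venus, so in the sequence the order appears to be TLR4-FLAG-Venus even though the catalogue names the tag Venus-Flag. An HSV thymidine kinase poly(A) signal follows the cassette, and only a short fragment of the bGH poly(A) signal is detected. Other small fragment hits (HIV-1 LTR, ble, lacI, bom) look like backbone remnants or incidental matches.

The stated purpose is expression of human TLR4 in mammalian cells. TLR4 is the innate immune receptor that works with LY96 and CD14 to sense bacterial lipopolysaccharide. The Venus moiety permits fluorescence-based visualisation or detection of the receptor, and FLAG supports antibody-based detection or pulldown, although the record does not specify a particular assay.
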