Addgene plasmid #197640: pCDNA3-hTLR4-VenusFlag
Purpose: Human TOLL protein expression in mammalian cells
Depositing lab: Haian Fu. Depositing organization: Emory University.
Backbone
  Vector backbone: pcDNA3
  Vector type: Mammalian Expression
Growth in bacteria
  Bacterial resistance: Ampicillin, 100 μg/mL
  Growth temperature: 37°C
  Growth strain: DH5alpha
  Copy number: High Copy
Gene/Insert
  Gene/Insert name: TLR4 (alt name: TOLL; CD284; TLR-4; ARMD10)
  Species: H. sapiens (human)
  Entrez Gene: TLR4 (a.k.a. ARMD10, CD284, TLR-4, TOLL)
  Tag / fusion protein: Venus-Flag (C terminal on insert)
  Cloning method: Gateway Cloning
Terms and licenses: Academic/Nonprofit Terms; Industry Terms: Not Available to Industry
How to cite: pCDNA3-hTLR4-VenusFlag was a gift from Haian Fu (Addgene plasmid # 197640 ; http://n2t.net/addgene:197640 ; RRID:Addgene_197640)
